Addgene plasmid #231575: BLA_CAT_K136_GPG_LOV2
Purpose: This plasmid mediates chloramphenicol resistance in the dark, resulting in Cm mediated cell death upon illumination with blue light
Depositing lab: Dominik Niopek. Publication: Rational engineering of allosteric protein switches by in silico prediction of domain insertion sites. Wolf B, Shehu P, Brenker L, von Bachmann AL, Kroell AS, Southern N, Holderbach S, Eigenmann J, Aschenbrenner S, Mathony J, Niopek D. Nat Methods. 2025 Aug;22(8):1698-1706. doi: 10.1038/s41592-025-02741-z. Epub 2025 Aug 4. PubMed 40759748.
Backbone
  Vector backbone: custom
  Vector type: Bacterial Expression
Growth in bacteria
  Bacterial resistance: Ampicillin, 100 μg/mL
  Growth temperature: 37°C
  Growth strain: DH5alpha
  Copy number: High Copy
Gene/Insert
  Gene/Insert name: CAT_ carrying an AsLOV2 insertion behind K136
  Species: Synthetic
  Cloning method: Golden Gate
Terms and licenses: Academic/Nonprofit Terms; Industry Terms: Not Available to Industry
Depositor comments: Please visit https://doi.org/10.1101/2023.11.06.565805 for bioRxiv preprint.
How to cite: BLA_CAT_K136_GPG_LOV2 was a gift from Dominik Niopek (Addgene plasmid # 231575 ; http://n2t.net/addgene:231575 ; RRID:Addgene_231575)
