[The description below was written by a language model from this plasmid's Addgene catalogue record and pLannotate feature annotations shown in this document.]
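Description:
BLA_CAT_K136_GPG_LOV2 is a small (about 3.6 kb) high-copy bacterial expression plasmid on a custom backbone, assembled by Golden Gate cloning. It replicates in E. coli from a ColE1/pUC-type origin and is maintained with ampicillin through a β-lactamase (bla) gene driven by its own AmpR promoter. This independent marker allows the plasmid to be kept regardless of the activity state of its payload.

The payload is a synthetic, light-switchable chloramphenicol acetyltransferase (CAT). The cat coding sequence, expressed from the native cat promoter, is interrupted after lysine 136 by the AsLOV2 domain, a blue-light-sensing, flavin-binding photoreceptor module. The "GPG" in the name probably refers to a short linker at the insertion junction, though the record does not spell this out. In the feature table this arrangement appears as two CmR fragments flanking an intervening coding segment. The automated annotation labels that segment miniSOG, most likely because miniSOG is itself a LOV2-derived protein, so the hit should be read as the LOV2 insert described in the catalogue entry rather than as a fluorescent reporter. The hybrid gene is followed by a lambda t0 terminator. On the opposite strand, rrnB T1 and T2 terminators and an adjoining 5S rRNA segment insulate it from the rest of the backbone.

Functionally, the chimeric enzyme is active in the dark and confers chloramphenicol resistance. Blue-light illumination allosterically switches it off, so cells grown in chloramphenicol die. The construct serves as an example of an optogenetic protein switch made by domain insertion at computationally predicted sites, and it allows light-controlled selection or growth control in bacteria.
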