Features (pLannotate 1.2.2; 11 found; start..end, strand, type, name):
     19..121     +  promoter       cat promoter: promoter of the E. coli cat gene encoding chloramphenicol acetyltransferase
    122..531     +  CDS            CmR (fragment): chloramphenicol acetyltransferase; cat; confers resistance to chloramphenicol
    560..877     +  CDS            miniSOG: miniSOG is a basic (constitutively fluorescent) cyan fluorescent protein published in 2011, derived from Arabidopsis thaliana. It requires the cofactor flavin for fluorescence.
    971..1222    +  CDS            CmR (fragment): chloramphenicol acetyltransferase; cat; confers resistance to chloramphenicol
   1243..1337    +  terminator     lambda t0 terminator: transcription terminator from phage lambda
   1357..1384    -  terminator     rrnB T2 terminator: transcription terminator T2 from the E. coli rrnB gene
   1476..1562    -  terminator     rrnB T1 terminator: Escherichia coli rrnB; transcription terminator T1 from the E. coli rrnB gene
   1564..1679    -  ncRNA          5S rRNA: Accession: RF00001 - 5S ribosomal RNA
   1780..1884    +  promoter       AmpR promoter: bla
   1885..2745    +  CDS            AmpR: β-lactamase; bla; confers resistance to ampicillin, carbenicillin, and related antibiotics
   2916..3504    +  rep_origin     ori: high-copy-number ColE1/pMB1/pBR322/pUC origin of replication
>Addgene plasmid #231575 | BLA_CAT_K136_GPG_LOV2 | addgene full sequence | sequence record 471195 | Addgene NGS Result
CATGAACAATAAAACTGTTGATCGGCACGTAAGAGGTTCCAACTTTCACCATAATGAAATAAGATCACTA
CCGGGCGTATTTTTTTAGTTATCGAGATTTTCAGGAGCTAAGGAAGCTAAAATGGAGAAAAAAATCACTG
GATATACCACCGTTGATATATCCCAATGGCATCGTAAAGAACATTTTGAGGCATTTCAGTCAGTTGCTCA
ATGTACCTATAACCAGACCGTTCAGCTGGATATTACGGCCTTTTTAAAGACCGTAAAGAAAAATAAGCAC
AAGTTTTATCCGGCCTTTATTCACATTCTTGCCCGCCTGATGAATGCTCATCCGGAATTTCGTATGGCAA
TGAAAGACGGTGAGCTGGTGATATGGGATAGTGTTCACCCTTGTTACACCGTTTTCCATGAGCAAACTGA
AACGTTTTCATCGCTCTTGAGTGAATACCACGACGATTTCCGGCAGTTTCTACACATATATTCGCAAGAT
GTGGCGTGTTACGGTGAAAACCTGGCCTATTTCCCTAAAGGTCCGGGCTTAGCCACAACGCTGGAACGCA
TTGAAAAGAATTTCGTAATCACAGACCCGCGCCTTCCCGACAATCCAATTATTTTTGCGTCCGATAGCTT
CCTGCAATTAACCGAATACAGCCGCGAAGAAATTCTGGGTCGTAATTGTCGCTTCCTTCAGGGGCCAGAG
ACTGACCGTGCTACGGTACGCAAAATCCGCGACGCAATCGACAATCAAACGGAAGTCACGGTTCAGTTGA
TTAACTATACGAAGAGCGGAAAAAAATTCTGGAATTTATTTCACTTGCAGCCTATGCGTGACCAGAAGGG
CGATGTCCAGTATTTCATTGGCGTTCAGCTTGATGGTACCGAGCATGTTCGCGATGCTGCGGAGCGTGAA
GGTGTAATGTTAATTAAAAAGACTGCTGAAAACATTGATGAGGCGGCCAAAGGTCCGGGCGGGTTTATTG
AGAATATGTTTTTCGTTTCAGCCAATCCCTGGGTGAGTTTCACCAGTTTTGATTTAAACGTGGCCAATAT
GGACAACTTCTTCGCCCCCGTTTTCACCATGGGCAAATATTATACGCAAGGCGACAAGGTGCTGATGCCG
CTGGCGATTCAGGTTCATCATGCCGTTTGTGATGGCTTCCATGTCGGCAGAATGCTTAATGAATTACAAC
AGTACTGCGATGAGTGGCAGGGCGGGGCGTAATTTGATATCGAGCTCGCTTGGACTCCTGTTGATAGATC
CAGTAATGACCTCAGAACTCCATCTGGATTTGTTCAGAACGCTCGGTTGCCGCCGGGCGTTTTTTATTGG
TGAGAATATATAGTTCCTCCTTTCAGAAAAGGCCATCCGTCAGGATGGCCTTCTGCTTAATTTGATGCCT
GGCAGTTTATGGCGGGCGTCCTGCCCGCCACCCTCCGGGCCGTTGCTTCGCAACGTTCAAATCCGCTCCC
GGCGGATTTGTCCTACTCAGGAGAGCGTTCACCGACAAACAACAGATAAAACGAAAGGCCCAGTCTTTCG
ACTGAGCCTTTCGTTTTATTTGATGCCTGGCAGTTCCCTACTCTCGCATGGGGATACCCCACACTACCAT
CGGCGCTACGGCGTTTCACTTCTGAGTTCGGCATGGGGTCAGGTGGGACCACCGCGCTACTGCCGCCAGG
CAAATTCTGTTTTATCAGACCGCTTCTGCGTTCTGATTTAATCTGTATCAGGCTGAAAAATCGTCGACGA
CGTCAGGTGGCACTTTTCGGGGAAATGTGCGCGGAACCCCTATTTGTTTATTTTTCTAAATACATTCAAA
TATGTATCCGCTCATGAGACAATAACCCTGATAAATGCTTCAATAATATTGAAAAAGGAAGAGTATGAGT
ATTCAACATTTCCGTGTCGCCCTTATTCCCTTTTTTGCGGCATTTTGCCTTCCTGTTTTTGCTCACCCAG
AAACGCTGGTGAAAGTAAAAGATGCTGAAGATCAGTTGGGTGCACGAGTGGGTTACATCGAACTGGATCT
CAACAGCGGTAAGATCCTTGAGAGTTTTCGCCCCGAAGAACGTTTTCCAATGATGAGCACTTTTAAAGTT
CTGCTATGTGGCGCGGTATTATCCCGTATTGACGCCGGGCAAGAGCAACTCGGTCGCCGCATACACTATT
CTCAGAATGACTTGGTTGAGTACTCACCAGTCACAGAAAAGCATCTTACGGATGGCATGACAGTAAGAGA
ATTATGCAGTGCTGCCATAACCATGAGTGATAACACTGCGGCCAACTTACTTCTGACAACGATCGGAGGA
CCGAAGGAGCTAACCGCTTTTTTGCACAACATGGGGGATCATGTAACTCGCCTTGATCGTTGGGAACCGG
AGCTGAATGAAGCCATACCAAACGACGAGCGTGACACCACGATGCCTGTAGCAATGGCAACAACGTTGCG
CAAACTATTAACTGGCGAACTACTTACTCTAGCTTCCCGGCAACAATTAATAGACTGGATGGAGGCGGAT
AAAGTTGCAGGACCACTTCTGCGCTCGGCCCTTCCGGCTGGCTGGTTTATTGCTGATAAATCTGGAGCCG
GTGAGCGTGGGTCTCGCGGTATCATTGCAGCACTGGGGCCAGATGGTAAGCCCTCCCGTATCGTAGTTAT
CTACACGACGGGGAGTCAGGCAACTATGGATGAACGAAATAGACAGATCGCTGAGATAGGTGCCTCACTG
ATTAAGCATTGGTAACTGTCAGACCAAGTTTACTCATATATACTTTAGATTGATTTAAAACTTCATTTTT
AATTTAAAAGGATCTAGGTGAAGATCCTTTTTGATAATCTCATGACCAAAATCCCTTAACGTGAGTTTTC
GTTCCACTGAGCGTCAGACCCCGTAGAAAAGATCAAAGGATCTTCTTGAGATCCTTTTTTTCTGCGCGTA
ATCTGCTGCTTGCAAACAAAAAAACCACCGCTACCAGCGGTGGTTTGTTTGCCGGATCAAGAGCTACCAA
CTCTTTTTCCGAAGGTAACTGGCTTCAGCAGAGCGCAGATACCAAATACTGTTCTTCTAGTGTAGCCGTA
GTTAGGCCACCACTTCAAGAACTCTGTAGCACCGCCTACATACCTCGCTCTGCTAATCCTGTTACCAGTG
GCTGCTGCCAGTGGCGATAAGTCGTGTCTTACCGGGTTGGACTCAAGACGATAGTTACCGGATAAGGCGC
AGCGGTCGGGCTGAACGGGGGGTTCGTGCACACAGCCCAGCTTGGAGCGAACGACCTACACCGAACTGAG
ATACCTACAGCGTGAGCTATGAGAAAGCGCCACGCTTCCCGAAGGGAGAAAGGCGGACAGGTATCCGGTA
AGCGGCAGGGTCGGAACAGGAGAGCGCACGAGGGAGCTTCCAGGGGGAAACGCCTGGTATCTTTATAGTC
CTGTCGGGTTTCGCCACCTCTGACTTGAGCGTCGATTTTTGTGATGCTCGTCAGGGGGGCGGAGCCTATG
GAAAAACGCCAGCAACGCGGCCTTTTTACGGTTCCTGGCCTTTTGCTGGCCTTTTGCTCA
